Addgene plasmid #200069: pHygG2r
Purpose: (Empty Backbone) hygR selection nls-mNG marked rapid RMCE integration vector
Depositing lab: Michael Nonet. Depositing organization: Washington University in Saint Louis. Publication: Rapid generation of C. elegans single-copy transgenes combining RMCE and drug selection. Nonet ML. Genetics. 2023 Apr 20:iyad072. doi: 10.1093/genetics/iyad072. PubMed 37079426.
Backbone
  Vector backbone: pHygG2
  Modifications to backbone: SapI Golden Gate cloning site is opposite orientation to pHygG2.
  Vector type: Worm Expression ; Recombination Mediated Cassette Exchange
  Selectable markers: Hygromycin
Growth in bacteria
  Bacterial resistance: Ampicillin, 100 μg/mL
  Growth temperature: 37°C
  Growth strain: DH5alpha
  Copy number: High Copy
Gene/Insert
  Cloning method: Restriction Enzyme
Terms and licenses: Academic/Nonprofit Terms; Industry Terms: Not Available to Industry
How to cite: pHygG2r was a gift from Michael Nonet (Addgene plasmid # 200069 ; http://n2t.net/addgene:200069 ; RRID:Addgene_200069)
