[The description below was written by a language model from this plasmid's Addgene catalogue record and pLannotate feature annotations shown in this document.]
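Description:
pHygG2r is an empty-backbone integration vector for making single-copy transgenes in C. elegans by rapid recombination-mediated cassette exchange (RMCE) combined with drug selection. It derives from pHygG2 and, according to the record, differs from it only in that the SapI Golden Gate cloning site is in the opposite orientation, so an insert can be placed in the reverse direction relative to the rest of the cassette. In E. coli it is a high-copy plasmid, carrying a ColE1/pUC-type origin and a β-lactamase gene with its own promoter for ampicillin selection. An f1 phage origin and a short lacI remnant are also annotated.

The worm-relevant portion begins with a loxP site, followed by fragments of a pBluescript-type polylinker that presumably flank the cloning site, although the SapI site itself is not annotated. A minimal FRT site comes next. Downstream lies an mNeonGreen coding sequence joined to an EGL-13 nuclear localization signal fragment, the "nls-mNG" marker named in the catalogue entry. On the opposite strand is a hygromycin phosphotransferase gene bracketed by attB1 and attB2 sequences, which provides hygromycin selection of integrants in worms.

The feature table identifies no promoters or 3' UTRs for either mNeonGreen or HygR, and several stretches of the 6,039-nt sequence are unannotated, so the record does not state how these genes are expressed. In RMCE designs of this kind, the recombinase target sites mediate exchange of the plasmid cassette into a matching genomic landing site. Drug resistance then selects integration events and nuclear green fluorescence marks them. The details of the landing site and recombinase scheme are not given here.
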