Features (pLannotate 1.2.2; 14 found; start..end, strand, type, name):
      4..89      -  CDS            lacI (fragment): lac repressor; lacI; The lac repressor binds to the lac operator to inhibit transcription in E. coli. This inhibition can be relieved by adding lactose or isopropyl-β-D-thiogalactopyranoside (IPTG).
    272..860     -  rep_origin     ori: high-copy-number ColE1/pMB1/pBR322/pUC origin of replication
   1031..1891    -  CDS            AmpR: β-lactamase; bla; confers resistance to ampicillin, carbenicillin, and related antibiotics
   1892..1996    -  promoter       AmpR promoter: bla
   2049..2477    -  rep_origin     f1 ori (sequence partly withheld): f1 bacteriophage origin of replication; arrow indicates direction of (+) strand synthesis
   2489..2522    +  protein_bind   loxP: Cre-mediated recombination occurs in the 8-bp core sequence (GCATACAT). Cre recombinase
   2523..2544    +  misc_feature   MCS (fragment): pBluescript multiple cloning site
   2635..2652    +  misc_feature   MCS (fragment): pBluescript multiple cloning site
   2656..2689    +  protein_bind   FRT (minimal): supports FLP-mediated excision but not integration (Turan and Bode, 2011) FLP recombinase from the Saccharomyces cerevisiae 2μ plasmid
   2726..3637    +  CDS            mNeonGreen: mNeonGreen is a basic (constitutively fluorescent) green/yellow fluorescent protein published in 2013, derived from Branchiostoma lanceolatum. It is reported to be a very rapidly-maturing monomer with moderate acid sensitivity.
   3641..3700    +  CDS            EGL-13 NLS (fragment): nuclear localization signal from the C. elegans EGL-13 transcription factor (Lyssenko et al., 2007)
   4585..4605    +  protein_bind   attB2: mutant version of attB; core recombination site for the Gateway® BP reaction BP Clonase™
   4609..5634    -  CDS            HygR: aminoglycoside phosphotransferase from E. coli; aph(4)-Ia; confers resistance to hygromycin
   5640..5660    -  protein_bind   attB1: mutant version of attB; core recombination site for the Gateway® BP reaction BP Clonase™
>Addgene plasmid #200069 | pHygG2r | addgene full sequence | sequence record 393480 | Addgene NGS Result
GATCCCGCTTTCCAGTCGGGAAACCTGTCGTGCCAGCTGCATTAATGAATCGGCCAACGCGCGGGGAGAG
GCGGTTTGCGTATTGGGCGAATTCCGCTTCCTCGCTCACTGACTCGCTGCGCTCGGTCGTTCGGCTGCGG
CGAGCGGTATCAGCTCACTCAAAGGCGGTAATACGGTTATCCACAGAATCAGGGGATAACGCAGGAAAGA
ACATGTGAGCAAAAGGCCAGCAAAAGGCCAGGAACCGTAAAAAGGCCGCGTTGCTGGCGTTTTTCCATAG
GCTCCGCCCCCCTGACGAGCATCACAAAAATCGACGCTCAAGTCAGAGGTGGCGAAACCCGACAGGACTA
TAAAGATACCAGGCGTTTCCCCCTGGAAGCTCCCTCGTGCGCTCTCCTGTTCCGACCCTGCCGCTTACCG
GATACCTGTCCGCCTTTCTCCCTTCGGGAAGCGTGGCGCTTTCTCATAGCTCACGCTGTAGGTATCTCAG
TTCGGTGTAGGTCGTTCGCTCCAAGCTGGGCTGTGTGCACGAACCCCCCATTCAGCCCGACCGCTGCGCC
TTATCCGGTAACTATCGTCTTGAGTCCAACCCGGTAAGACACGACTTATCGCCACTGGCAGCAGCCACTG
GTAACAGGATTAGCAGAGCGAGGTATGTAGGCGGTGCTACAGAGTTCTTGAAGTGGTGGCCTAACTACGG
CTACACTAGAAGAACAGTATTTGGTATCTGCGCTCTGCTGAAGCCAGTTACCTTCGGAAAAAGAGTTGGT
AGCTCTTGATCCGGCAAACAAACCACCGCTGGTAGCGGTGGTTTTTTTGTTTGCAAGCAGCAGATTACGC
GCAGAAAAAAAGGATCTCAAGAAGATCCTTTGATCTTTTCTACGGGGTCTGACGCTCAGTGGAACGAAAA
CTCACGTTAAGGGATTTTGGTCATGAGATTATCAAAAAGGATCTTCACCTAGATCCTTTTAAATTAAAAA
TGAAGTTTTAAATCAATCTAAAGTATATATGAGTAAACTTGGTCTGACAGTTACCAATGCTTAATCAGTG
AGGCACCTATCTCAGCGATCTGTCTATTTCGTTCATCCATAGTTGCCTGACTCCCCGTCGTGTAGATAAC
TACGATACGGGAGGGCTTACCATCTGGCCCCAGTGCTGCAATGATACCGCGAGATCCACGCTCACCGGCT
CCAGATTTATCAGCAATAAACCAGCCAGCCGGAAGGGCCGAGCGCAGAAGTGGTCCTGCAACTTTATCCG
CCTCCATCCAGTCTATTAATTGTTGCCGGGAAGCTAGAGTAAGTAGTTCGCCAGTTAATAGTTTGCGCAA
CGTTGTTGCCATTGCTACAGGCATCGTGGTGTCACGCTCGTCGTTTGGTATGGCTTCATTCAGCTCCGGT
TCCCAACGATCAAGGCGAGTTACATGATCCCCCATGTTGTGCAAAAAAGCGGTTAGCTCCTTCGGTCCTC
CGATCGTTGTCAGAAGTAAGTTGGCCGCAGTGTTATCACTCATGGTTATGGCAGCACTGCATAATTCTCT
TACTGTCATGCCATCCGTAAGATGCTTTTCTGTGACTGGTGAGTACTCAACCAAGTCATTCTGAGAATAG
TGTATGCGGCGACCGAGTTGCTCTTGCCCGGCGTCAATACGGGATAATACCGCGCCACATAGCAGAACTT
TAAAAGTGCTCATCATTGGAAAACGTTCTTCGGGGCGAAAACTCTCAAGGATCTTACCGCTGTTGAGATC
CAGTTCGATGTAACCCACTCGTGCACCCAACTGATCTTCAGCATCTTTTACTTTCACCAGCGTTTCTGGG
TGAGCAAAAACAGGAAGGCAAAATGCCGCAAAAAAGGGAATAAGGGCGACACGGAAATGTTGAATACTCA
TACTCTTCCTTTTTCAATATTATTGAAGCATTTATCAGGGTTATTGTCTCATGAGCGGATACATATTTGA
ATGTATTTAGAAAAATAAACAAATAGGGGTTCCGCGCACATTTCCCCGAAAAGTGCCACCTAAATTGTAA
GCGTTAATATTTTGTTAAAATTCGCGTTAAATTTTTGTTAAATCAGCTCATTTTTTAACCAATAGGCCGA
AATCGGCAAAATCCCTTATAAATCAAAAGAATAGACCGAGATAGGGT
[37 nt withheld, positions 2148-2184]
AAAGAACGTGGACTCCAACGTCAAAGG
[49 nt withheld, positions 2212-2260]
T
[91 nt withheld, positions 2262-2352]
G
[124 nt withheld, positions 2354-2477]
CGTCGGAGCTCATAACTTCGTATAGCATACATTATACGAAGTTATGCGGCCGCTCTAGAACTAGTGGTAC
CGAAGAGCATGCAACGCGTGGTTACCTGCAGGCTCTTCGCCACTTAAGACCCGGGAAGTTCCTATACTAT
TTGAAGAATAGGAACTTCTGCAGGAATTCGATATCGGTGAAGTTCCTATTCTCTAGAAAGTATAGGAACT
TCAAAATGGGATCCCCAAAGAAGAAGCGTAAGGTGTCGATGGTGTCGAAGGGAGAAGAGGATAACATGGC
TTCACTCCCAGCTACACACGAACTCCACATCTTCGGATCGATCAACGGAGTGGATTTCGATATGGTCGGA
CAAGGTAAGTTTAAACATATATATACTAACTAACCCTGATTATTTAAATTTTCAGGAACTGGAAACCCAA
ACGATGGATACGAGGAACTCAACCTCAAGTCGACAAAGGGAGATCTGCAATTCTCGCCATGGATTCTCGT
GCCACACATCGGATACGGATTCCACCAATACCTCCCATACCCAGGTAAGTTTAAACTGAGTTCTACTAAC
TAACGAGTAATATTTAAATTTTCAGATGGAATGTCACCATTCCAAGCTGCCATGGTGGATGGATCGGGAT
ACCAAGTTCACCGAACAATGCAATTCGAGGATGGAGCCTCGCTCACAGTGAACTACCGATACACATACGA
GGGATCGCACATCAAGGTAAGTTTAAACAGTTCGGTACTAACTAACCATACATATTTAAATTTTCAGGGA
GAGGCTCAAGTTAAGGGAACAGGATTCCCAGCTGATGGACCAGTGATGACAAACTCACTCACAGCTGCTG
ATTGGTGCCGATCGAAAAAGACATACCCAAATGATAAGACAATCATCTCGACATTCAAGTGGTCGTACAC
TACTGGAAACGGAAAGCGATACCGATCGACAGCCCGAACAACATACACATTCGCTAAGCCAATGGCCGCC
AACTACCTCAAGGTAAGTTTAAACATGATTTTACTAACTAACTAATCTGATTTAAATTTTCAGAATCAAC
CAATGTACGTGTTCCGAAAGACAGAACTCAAGCACTCAAAGACAGAGCTGAACTTCAAAGAGTGGCAAAA
GGCCTTCACAGATGTGATGGGAATGGATGAACTCTACAAGGCCTCCCGTCGTCGTAAGGCCAACCCAACC
AAGCTCTCCGAGAACGCCAAGAAGCTCGCCAAGTAGATCAACTGCTCTAATTCCATCTCGTTTCTCTCTT
TTCTTTCAATCTCTTTACCCGTTTCTCTTCCCCTACGTCCCCCAAACCTACCACTGCACAGTAACACATA
CACATTCAACGTGTCACAATAAAAGCCCATCAACACCTTCTCTGTTGTTTTTTTTCTTCAAATGCATTTT
TTTCACTTTGTTTAATAATTTTTACGCATCGGATTTGTAGGATAGTGGAAATTTGTCCTTCAATGCTTCA
ATTGATTCGACACTTCTCAATATTTTTGATCAATAAACCATTGATTTTCTATTTAGAAGAAGATCACTGT
AAATAACACCAAAAACATCACAGCAAAAAAACTCCCACTCAATTATATTACTGTTTTTATTGAAACTAGA
ATAAATTTGAAAATCTTCAAAGCATACACAATTAAAAAAAACGAAAAAAGAAAAAGTCCCGTTGATTCTC
AAACTTAAATTTTTAAACTTGTCTGAACCATGTTGTAAGTTTGTAAAAGTTTCCCAGTTGTCCTCGAACA
GGTCTAAAAATTGCGGTCATAAACTGAAACGTAACATATGATAAGGTATTTTGTGTGCGGTTTTTTCTAT
GATGTTTCAAAAAAATTTATCAGAAGTAAAAAACATAAGAAGTGTACACAGAACATTGTGTAGATTTTGG
GATAGAATTATTATTAATGGGGGGAGGGAGCACAATTTTTTTCGACTTTTTATTACGAATTAATTCTATT
TTTGAATCTACACAATTTCATTGTTAGAGGTGACTTAAAAGAAGCTAAAAAACAAAGAAATTAAGAGAAG
TTTTTTGATAATAACAAAAATAGGGGGTGGGAGCACAGGGAGAAAGAGCATGTAGGGATGTTGAAGAGTA
ATTGGACCCACTTTGTACAAGAAAGCTGGGTCTATTCCTTTGCCCTCGGACGAGTGCTGGGGCGTCGGTT
TCCACTATCGGCGAGTACTTCTACACAGCCATCGGTCCAGACGGCCGCGCTTCTGCGGGCGATTTGTGTA
CGCCCGACAGTCCCGGCTCCGGATCGGACGATTGCGTCGCATCGACCCTGCGCCCAAGCTGCATCATCGA
AATTGCCGTCAACCAAGCTCTGATAGAGTTGGTCAAGACCAATGCGGAGCATATACGCCCGGAGCCGCGG
CGATCCTGCAAGCTCCGGATGCCTCCGCTCGAAGTAGCGCGTCTGCTGCTCCATACAAGCCAACCACGGC
CTCCAGAAGAAGATGTTGGCGACCTCGTATTGGGAATCCCCGAACATCGCCTCGCTCCAGTCAATGACCG
CTGTTATGCGGCCATTGTCCGTCAGGACATTGTTGGAGCCGAAATCCGCGTGCACGAGGTGCCGGACTTC
GGGGCAGTCCTCGGCCCAAAGCATCAGCTCATCGAGAGCCTGCGCGACGGACGCACTGACGGTGTCGTCC
ATCACAGTTTGCCAGTGATACACATGGGGATCAGCAATCGCGCATATGAAATCACGCCATGTAGTGTATT
GACCGATTCCTTGCGGTCCGAATGGGCCGAACCCGCTCGTCTGGCTAAGATCGGCCGCAGCGATCGCATC
CATGGCCTCCGCGACCGGCTGCAGAACAGCGGGCAGTTCGGTTTCAGGCAGGTCTTGCAACGTGACACCC
TGTGCACGGCGGGAGATGCAATAGGTCAGGCTCTCGCTGAATTCCCCAATGTCAAGCACTTCCGGAATCG
GGAGCGCGGCCGATGCAAAGTGCCGATAAACATAACGATCTTTGTAGAAACCATCGGCGCAGCTATTTAC
CCGCAGGACATATCCACGCCCTCCTACATCGAAGCTGAAAGCACGAGATTCTTCGCCCTCCGAGAGCTGC
ATCAGGTCGGAGACGCTGTCGAACTTTTCGATCAGAAACTTCTCGACAGACGTCGCGGTGAGTTCAGGCT
TTTTCATGGAGCCTGCTTTTTTGTACAAACTTGCGGCACCGCCTGACATATTACCTTAAAATTCAAAAAT
TAATTTCAGATCAGTCATAACCAAGAAAACAAAATAAACGTTAGGACAGAAAATTCAAATTAATTAAAAA
TTATGCTGAATAAGAAAATTACATGCAAAGCCTTATTTTCCTCATAGAAACAGTTGAATAACATATTTTT
TAATTGAAAACATAGCAAAATTCGTGGTAAAATTTGTCAAAACCTTGGAAAAAATCGAAAAAAGAACATT
TCCCGATGCATTTTCCTATTTCTCGTTGCCGACAACGTATAAACGTTGAATACTCAGTCAACGAATTTGG
CTGCTGGCTTGGACTCTCGCACGGAAGAGACGCGTGTGTAGATTTACGACGAAAGCAAAAAT
